>Addgene plasmid #201872 | pET3-ARL8A-His6 | addgene full sequence | sequence record 403021 | Addgene NGS Result
GCACCTGTGGCGCCGGTGATGCCGGCCACGATGCGTCCGGCGTAGAGGATCGAGATCTCGATCCCGCGAA
ATTAATACGACTCACTATAGGGAGACCACAACGGTTTCCCTCTAGAAATAATTTTGTTTAACTTTAAGAA
GGAGATATACATATGATCGCTTTGTTCAACAAGCTGCTGGACTGGTTCAAGGCCCTATTCTGGAAGGAGG
AGATGGAGCTCACGCTGGTCGGGCTTCAGTACTCGGGCAAGACCACCTTCGTCAACGTGATCGCGTCAGG
ACAGTTCAACGAGGACATGATCCCCACCGTGGGTTTCAACATGCGCAAAATCACCAAAGGGAATGTGACT
ATCAAGCTCTGGGACATTGGGGGACAGCCGCGTTTCCGCAGCATGTGGGAGCGCTACTGCCGAGGAGTGA
GCGCCATCGTGTACATGGTGGATGCTGCTGACCAGGAGAAGATTGAGGCCTCTAAGAACGAGCTCCACAA
CCTACTGGACAAACCTCAGCTGCAGGGCATCCCGGTCTTAGTCCTGGGTAACAAGCGAGACCTTCCGGGA
GCATTGGATGAGAAGGAGCTGATTGAGAAAATGAATCTGTCTGCCATCCAGGACCGAGAGATCTGCTGCT
ACTCCATCTCTTGCAAAGAAAAGGACAACATTGACATCACCCTACAGTGGCTTATTCAACACTCGAAGTC
ACGGAGAAGCGGCAGCGGCAGCGGCAGCCATCACCATCACCATCACTAAGGATCCGGCTGCTAACAAAGC
CCGAAAGGAAGCTGAGTTGGCTGCTGCCACCGCTGAGCAATAACTAGCATAACCCCTTGGGGCCTCTAAA
CGGGTCTTGAGGGGTTTTTTGCTGAAAGGAGGAACTATATCCGGATATCCACAGGACGGGTGTGGTCGCC
ATGATCGCGTAGTCGATAGTGGCTCCAAGTAGCGAAGCGAGCAGGACTGGGCGGCGGCCAAAGCGGTCGG
ACAGTGCTCCGAGAACGGGTGCGCATAGAAATTGCATCAACGCATATAGCGCTAGCAGCACGCCATAGTG
ACTGGCGATGCTGTCGGAATGGACGATATCCCGCAAGAGGCCCGGCAGTACCGGCATAACCAAGCCTATG
CCTACAGCATCCAGGGTGACGGTGCCGAGGATGACGATGAGCGCATTGTTAGATTTCATACACGGTGCCT
GACTGCGTTAGCAATTTAACTGTGATAAACTACCGCATTAAAGCTTATCGATGATAAGCTGTCAAACATG
AGAATTCTTGAAGACGAAAGGGCCTCGTGATACGCCTATTTTTATAGGTTAATGTCATGATAATAATGGT
TTCTTAGACGTCAGGTGGCACTTTTCGGGGAAATGTGCGCGGAACCCCTATTTGTTTATTTTTCTAAATA
CATTCAAATATGTATCCGCTCATGAGACAATAACCCTGATAAATGCTTCAATAATATTGAAAAAGGAAGA
GTATGAGTATTCAACATTTCCGTGTCGCCCTTATTCCCTTTTTTGCGGCATTTTGCCTTCCTGTTTTTGC
TCACCCAGAAACGCTGGTGAAAGTAAAAGATGCTGAAGATCAGTTGGGTGCACGAGTGGGTTACATCGAA
CTGGATCTCAACAGCGGTAAGATCCTTGAGAGTTTTCGCCCCGAAGAACGTTTTCCAATGATGAGCACTT
TTAAAGTTCTGCTATGTGGCGCGGTATTATCCCGTGTTGACGCCGGGCAAGAGCAACTCGGTCGCCGCAT
ACACTATTCTCAGAATGACTTGGTTGAGTACTCACCAGTCACAGAAAAGCATCTTACGGATGGCATGACA
GTAAGAGAATTATGCAGTGCTGCCATAACCATGAGTGATAACACTGCGGCCAACTTACTTCTGACAACGA
TCGGAGGACCGAAGGAGCTAACCGCTTTTTTGCACAACATGGGGGATCATGTAACTCGCCTTGATCGTTG
GGAACCGGAGCTGAATGAAGCCATACCAAACGACGAGCGTGACACCACGATGCCTGCAGCAATGGCAACA
ACGTTGCGCAAACTATTAACTGGCGAACTACTTACTCTAGCTTCCCGGCAACAATTAATAGACTGGATGG
AGGCGGATAAAGTTGCAGGACCACTTCTGCGCTCGGCCCTTCCGGCTGGCTGGTTTATTGCTGATAAATC
TGGAGCCGGTGAGCGTGGGTCTCGCGGTATCATTGCAGCACTGGGGCCAGATGGTAAGCCCTCCCGTATC
GTAGTTATCTACACGACGGGGAGTCAGGCAACTATGGATGAACGAAATAGACAGATCGCTGAGATAGGTG
CCTCACTGATTAAGCATTGGTAACTGTCAGACCAAGTTTACTCATATATACTTTAGATTGATTTAAAACT
TCATTTTTAATTTAAAAGGATCTAGGTGAAGATCCTTTTTGATAATCTCATGACCAAAATCCCTTAACGT
GAGTTTTCGTTCCACTGAGCGTCAGACCCCGTAGAAAAGATCAAAGGATCTTCTTGAGATCCTTTTTTTC
TGCGCGTAATCTGCTGCTTGCAAACAAAAAAACCACCGCTACCAGCGGTGGTTTGTTTGCCGGATCAAGA
GCTACCAACTCTTTTTCCGAAGGTAACTGGCTTCAGCAGAGCGCAGATACCAAATACTGTCCTTCTAGTG
TAGCCGTAGTTAGGCCACCACTTCAAGAACTCTGTAGCACCGCCTACATACCTCGCTCTGCTAATCCTGT
TACCAGTGGCTGCTGCCAGTGGCGATAAGTCGTGTCTTACCGGGTTGGACTCAAGACGATAGTTACCGGA
TAAGGCGCAGCGGTCGGGCTGAACGGGGGGTTCGTGCACACAGCCCAGCTTGGAGCGAACGACCTACACC
GAACTGAGATACCTACAGCGTGAGCTATGAGAAAGCGCCACGCTTCCCGAAGGGAGAAAGGCGGACAGGT
ATCCGGTAAGCGGCAGGGTCGGAACAGGAGAGCGCACGAGGGAGCTTCCAGGGGGAAACGCCTGGTATCT
TTATAGTCCTGTCGGGTTTCGCCACCTCTGACTTGAGCGTCGATTTTTGTGATGCTCGTCAGGGGGGCGG
AGCCTATGGAAAAACGCCAGCAACGCGGCCTTTTTACGGTTCCTGGCCTTTTGCTGGCCTTTTGCTCACA
TGTTCTTTCCTGCGTTATCCCCTGATTCTGTGGATAACCGTATTACCGCCTTTGAGTGAGCTGATACCGC
TCGCCGCAGCCGAACGACCGAGCGCAGCGAGTCAGTGAGCGAGGAAGCGGAAGAGCGCCTGATGCGGTAT
TTTCTCCTTACGCATCTGTGCGGTATTTCACACCGCATATATGGTGCACTCTCAGTACAATCTGCTCTGA
TGCCGCATAGTTAAGCCAGTATACACTCCGCTATCGCTACGTGACTGGGTCATGGCTGCGCCCCGACACC
CGCCAACACCCGCTGACGCGCCCTGACGGGCTTGTCTGCTCCCGGCATCCGCTTACAGACAAGCTGTGAC
CGTCTCCGGGAGCTGCATGTGTCAGAGGTTTTCACCGTCATCACCGAAACGCGCGAGGCAGCTGCGGTAA
AGCTCATCAGCGTGGTCGTGAAGCGATTCACAGATGTCTGCCTGTTCATCCGCGTCCAGCTCGTTGAGTT
TCTCCAGAAGCGTTAATGTCTGGCTTCTGATAAAGCGGGCCATGTTAAGGGCGGTTTTTTCCTGTTTGGT
CACTGATGCCTCCGTGTAAGGGGGATTTCTGTTCATGGGGGTAATGATACCGATGAAACGAGAGAGGATG
CTCACGATACGGGTTACTGATGATGAACATGCCCGGTTACTGGAACGTTGTGAGGGTAAACAACTGGCGG
TATGGATGCGGCGGGACCAGAGAAAAATCACTCAGGGTCAATGCCAGCGCTTCGTTAATACAGATGTAGG
TGTTCCACAGGGTAGCCAGCAGCATCCTGCGATGCAGATCCGGAACATAATGGTGCAGGGCGCTGACTTC
CGCGTTTCCAGACTTTACGAAACACGGAAACCGAAGACCATTCATGTTGTTGCTCAGGTCGCAGACGTTT
TGCAGCAGCAGTCGCTTCACGTTCGCTCGCGTATCGGTGATTCATTCTGCTAACCAGTAAGGCAACCCCG
CCAGCCTAGCCGGGTCCTCAACGACAGGAGCACGATCATGCGCACCCGTGGCCAGGACCCAACGCTGCCC
GAGATGCGCCGCGTGCGGCTGCTGGAGATGGCGGACGCGATGGATATGTTCTGCCAAGGGTTGGTTTGCG
CATTCACAGTTCTCCGCAAGAATTGATTGGCTCCAATTCTTGGAGTGGTGAATCCGTTAGCGAGGTGCCG
CCGGCTTCCATTCAGGTCGAGGTGGCCCGGCTCCATGCACCGCGACGCAACGCGGGGAGGCAGACAAGGT
ATAGGGCGGCGCCTACAATCCATGCCAACCCGTTCCATGTGCTCGCCGAGGCGGCATAAATCGCCGTGAC
GATCAGCGGTCCAGTGATCGAAGTTAGGCTGGTAAGAGCCGCGAGCGATCCTTGAAGCTGTCCCTGATGG
TCGTCATCTACCTGCCTGGACAGCATGGCCTGCAACGCGGGCATCCCGATGCCGCCGGAAGCGAGAAGAA
TCATAATGGGGAAGGCCATCCAGCCTCGCGTCGCGAACGCCAGCAAGACGTAGCCCAGCGCGTCGGCCGC
CATGCCGGCGATAATGGCCTGCTTCTCGCCGAAACGTTTGGTGGCGGGACCAGTGACGAAGGCTTGAGCG
AGGGCGTGCAAGATTCCGAATACCGCAAGCGACAGGCCGATCATCGTCGCGCTCCAGCGAAAGCGGTCCT
CGCCGAAAATGACCCAGAGCGCTGCCGGCACCTGTCCTACGAGTTGCATGATAAAGAAGACAGTCATAAG
TGCGGCGACGATAGTCATGCCCCGCGCCCACCGGAAGGAGCTGACTGGGTTGAAGGCTCTCAAGGGCATC
GGTCGACGCTCTCCCTTATGCGACTCCTGCATTAGGAAGCAGCCCAGTAGTAGGTTGAGGCCGTTGAGCA
CCGCCGCCGCAAGGAATGGTGCATGCAAGGAGATGGCGCCCAACAGTCCCCCGGCCACGGGGCCTGCCAC
CATACCCACGCCGAAACAAGCGCTCATGAGCCCGAAGTGGCGAGCCCGATCTTCCCCATCGGTGATGTCG
GCGATATAGGCGCCAGCAACC
Features (pLannotate 1.2.2; 15 found; start..end, strand, type, name):
     73..91      +  promoter       T7 promoter: promoter for bacteriophage T7 RNA polymerase
    123..145     +  RBS            RBS: efficient ribosome binding site from bacteriophage T7 gene 10 (Olins and Rangwala, 1989)
    153..710     +  CDS            ARL8A: ARL8A_HUMAN - Also known as ARL10B, GIE2. Experimental evidence at protein level: Swiss-Prot protein existence level 1. Plays a role in lysosome motility (By similarity). In neurons, mediates the anterograde axonal long-range transport of presynaptic lysosome-related vesicles required for presynaptic biogenesis and synaptic function (By similarity). May play a role in chromosome segregation (By similarity). From Homo sapiens (Human).
    729..746     +  CDS            7xHis (fragment): 6xHis affinity tag
    757..806     +  CDS            SET1 (fragment): solubility-enhancement tag derived from T7 phage gene 10B
    814..861     +  terminator     T7 terminator: transcription terminator for bacteriophage T7 RNA polymerase
    887..1179    -  CDS            TcR (fragment): tetracycline efflux protein; tet; confers resistance to tetracycline
   1227..1255    -  promoter       tet promoter: E. coli promoter for tetracycline efflux protein gene
   1368..1472    +  promoter       AmpR promoter: bla
   1473..2333    +  CDS            AmpR: β-lactamase; bla; confers resistance to ampicillin, carbenicillin, and related antibiotics
   2504..3092    +  rep_origin     ori: high-copy-number ColE1/pMB1/pBR322/pUC origin of replication
   3278..3420    -  misc_feature   bom: basis of mobility region from pBR322
   3522..3713    -  CDS            rop: Rop protein, which maintains plasmids at low copy number; rop
   3730..4110    +  CDS            YPB1_ECOLX: Protein predicted: Swiss-Prot protein existence level 4. From Escherichia coli.
   4352..51      -  CDS            TcR (fragment) (across the origin): tetracycline efflux protein; tet; confers resistance to tetracycline
