[The description below was written by a language model from this plasmid's Addgene catalogue record and pLannotate feature annotations shown in this document.]
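Description:
pET3-ARL8A-His6 is a bacterial expression plasmid built on the pET3c backbone for producing the human small GTPase ARL8A (also known as ARL10B or GIE2) in E. coli. The sequenced plasmid is about 5.2 kb. It replicates from a ColE1/pMB1-type origin and retains the pBR322-derived bom site and rop gene. The catalogue lists it as high copy, although rop normally moderates copy number in this plasmid family. Selection is by ampicillin through the β-lactamase gene under its native promoter. Two fragments of the tetracycline resistance gene and the tet promoter flank the expression cassette. These are remnants of the pBR322 lineage, interrupted by the T7 cassette, so the plasmid should not be expected to confer tetracycline resistance.

The ARL8A open reading frame was inserted between NdeI and BamHI sites, downstream of a T7 promoter and the efficient ribosome binding site from phage T7 gene 10, and is followed by a T7 terminator. No lac operator is annotated, consistent with the plain T7 promoter of pET3 vectors. Expression therefore depends on a host strain that supplies T7 RNA polymerase, such as a DE3 lysogen, while the DH5alpha strain listed in the record is suited to propagation only. The coding sequence is fused at its C terminus, through a short glycine-serine linker, to a six-histidine tag, which allows purification by immobilised metal affinity chromatography. A short annotated match to a T7 gene 10-derived sequence lies after the tag and is most likely residual vector sequence rather than part of the expressed protein. The construct is intended for recombinant production of ARL8A, a protein implicated in lysosome motility and axonal transport of lysosome-related vesicles.
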