Addgene plasmid #201872: pET3-ARL8A-His6
Purpose: Used for bacterial expression of human protein ARL8A
Depositing lab: Richard Kahn. Depositing organization: Emory University.
Backbone
  Vector backbone: pET3C
  Backbone size w/o insert (bp): 4600
  Vector type: Bacterial Expression
Growth in bacteria
  Bacterial resistance: Ampicillin, 100 μg/mL
  Growth temperature: 37°C
  Growth strain: DH5alpha
  Copy number: High Copy
Gene/Insert
  Gene/Insert name: ARL8A
  Species: H. sapiens (human)
  Entrez Gene: ARL8A (a.k.a. ARL10B, GIE2)
  Tag / fusion protein: 6xHis (GSGSGSHHHHHH) (C terminal on insert)
  Cloning method: Restriction Enzyme; 5′ cloning site NdeI (unknown if destroyed); 3′ cloning site BamHI (unknown if destroyed)
Terms and licenses: Academic/Nonprofit Terms; Industry Terms: Not Available to Industry
How to cite: pET3-ARL8A-His6 was a gift from Richard Kahn (Addgene plasmid # 201872 ; http://n2t.net/addgene:201872 ; RRID:Addgene_201872)
